Addgene plasmid #134536: YFP-NOP56-C3
Purpose: Expresses YFP-NOP56 fusion protein
Depositing lab: Susan Janicki. Depositing organization: Wistar Institute. Publication: RNase P protein subunit Rpp29 represses histone H3.3 nucleosome deposition. Newhart A, Powers SL, Shastrula PK, Sierra I, Joo LM, Hayden JE, Cohen AR, Janicki SM. Mol Biol Cell. 2016 Apr 1;27(7):1154-69. doi: 10.1091/mbc.E15-02-0099. Epub 2016 Feb 3. PubMed 26842893.
Backbone
  Vector backbone: pEYFP-C3
  Backbone manufacturer: Clontech
  Backbone size w/o insert (bp): 4700
  Vector type: Mammalian Expression
  Selectable markers: Neomycin (select with G418)
Growth in bacteria
  Bacterial resistance: Kanamycin, 50 μg/mL
  Growth temperature: 37°C
  Growth strain: DH5alpha
  Copy number: High Copy
Gene/Insert
  Gene/Insert name: NOP56
  Species: H. sapiens (human)
  Entrez Gene: NOP56 (a.k.a. NOL5A, SCA36)
  Promoter: CMV
  Tag / fusion protein: YFP (N terminal on backbone)
  Cloning method: Restriction Enzyme; 5′ cloning site XhoI (not destroyed); 3′ cloning site EcoRI (not destroyed)
  Sequencing primers: 5′ EGFP-C; 3′ SV40pA-R
Terms and licenses: Academic/Nonprofit Terms; Industry Terms: Not Available to Industry
How to cite: YFP-NOP56-C3 was a gift from Susan Janicki (Addgene plasmid # 134536 ; http://n2t.net/addgene:134536 ; RRID:Addgene_134536)
