[The description below was written by a language model from this plasmid's Addgene catalogue record and pLannotate feature annotations shown in this document.]
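Description:
YFP-NOP56-C3 is a mammalian expression plasmid built on the Clontech pEYFP-C3 backbone that produces human NOP56 fused at its N terminus to yellow fluorescent protein. The sequenced plasmid is about 6.5 kb. In bacteria it replicates from a high-copy ColE1/pUC-type origin and is selected with kanamycin. An f1 phage origin is also present. A single NeoR/KanR (Tn5 aminoglycoside phosphotransferase) gene serves both hosts: the bacterial bla-type promoter drives it in E. coli, while the adjacent SV40 enhancer/early promoter, together with the HSV TK polyadenylation signal, expresses it in mammalian cells to allow G418 selection of stable transfectants. Short matches annotated as ble, bGH poly(A) and SV40 large T antigen fragments are likely residual backbone sequence rather than functional elements.

The expression cassette is driven by the CMV immediate-early enhancer and promoter, which span the numbering origin of the circular sequence. They are followed by the YFP coding region, which the automated annotation matches to a fragment of the monomeric A206K variant of EYFP. The NOP56 open reading frame follows, inserted between the XhoI and EcoRI sites of the multiple cloning site, and the SV40 polyadenylation signal terminates the transcript. NOP56 is a core protein of box C/D small nucleolar ribonucleoprotein particles and takes part in 60S ribosomal subunit biogenesis. The fluorescent fusion is therefore suited to visualising the localisation of this nucleolar factor in transfected cells. It was deposited in connection with work on how an RNase P protein subunit regulates histone H3.3 nucleosome deposition, though the record does not state the plasmid's specific role in those experiments.
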