Features (pLannotate 1.2.2; 15 found; start..end, strand, type, name):
      1..204     +  promoter       CMV promoter: human cytomegalovirus (CMV) immediate early promoter
    249..967     +  CDS            mEYFP (fragment): enhanced YFP with monomerizing A206K mutation (Zacharias et al., 2002) mammalian codon-optimized
    981..2762    +  CDS            NOP56: NOP56_HUMAN - Also known as NOL5A. Experimental evidence at protein level: Swiss-Prot protein existence level 1. Involved in the early to middle stages of 60S ribosomal subunit biogenesis. Core component of box C/D small nucleolar ribonucleoprotein (snoRNP) particles. Required for the biogenesis of box C/D snoRNAs such U3, U8 and U14 snoRNAs. From Homo sapiens (Human).
   2766..2802    +  misc_feature   MCS (fragment): multiple cloning site
   2819..2903    +  CDS            large T antigen (fragment): large T antigen from SV40 (simian virus 40)
   2926..3047    +  polyA_signal   SV40 poly(A) signal: SV40 polyadenylation signal
   3081..3509    -  rep_origin     f1 ori (sequence partly withheld): f1 bacteriophage origin of replication; arrow indicates direction of (+) strand synthesis
   3536..3640    +  promoter       AmpR promoter: bla
   3642..3999    +  promoter       SV40 promoter: SV40 enhancer and early promoter
   4034..4828    +  CDS            NeoR/KanR: aminoglycoside phosphotransferase from Tn5; aph(3')-II (or nptII); confers resistance to neomycin, kanamycin, and G418 (Geneticin®)
   4849..5001    +  CDS            ble (fragment): BLE_KLEPN - Experimental evidence at protein level: Swiss-Prot protein existence level 1. Binding protein with a strong affinity to the bleomycin family of antibiotics. Binds to CL990; an antimitotic-antibiotic compound. From Klebsiella pneumoniae.
   5060..5107    +  polyA_signal   HSV TK poly(A) signal: herpes simplex virus thymidine kinase polyadenylation signal (Cole and Stacy, 1985)
   5198..5214    -  polyA_signal   bGH poly(A) signal (fragment): bovine growth hormone polyadenylation signal
   5436..6024    +  rep_origin     ori: high-copy-number ColE1/pMB1/pBR322/pUC origin of replication
   6199..6502    +  enhancer       CMV enhancer: human cytomegalovirus immediate early enhancer
>Addgene plasmid #134536 | YFP-NOP56-C3 | addgene full sequence | sequence record 263870 | Addgene NGS Result
GTGATGCGGTTTTGGCAGTACATCAATGGGCGTGGATAGCGGTTTGACTCACGGGGATTTCCAAGTCTCC
ACCCCATTGACGTCAATGGGAGTTTGTTTTGGCACCAAAATCAACGGGACTTTCCAAAATGTCGTAACAA
CTCCGCCCCATTGACGCAAATGGGCGGTAGGCGTGTACGGTGGGAGGTCTATATAAGCAGAGCTGGTTTA
GTGAACCGTCAGATCCGCTAGCGCTACCGGTCGCCACCATGGTGAGCAAGGGCGAGGAGCTGTTCACCGG
GGTGGTGCCCATCCTGGTCGAGCTGGACGGCGACGTAAACGGCCACAAGTTCAGCGTGTCCGGCGAGGGC
GAGGGCGATGCCACCTACGGCAAGCTGACCCTGAAGTTCATCTGCACCACCGGCAAGCTGCCCGTGCCCT
GGCCCACCCTCGTGACCACCTTCGGCTACGGCCTGAAGTGCTTCGCCCGCTACCCCGACCACATGAAGCA
GCACGACTTCTTCAAGTCCGCCATGCCCGAAGGCTACGTCCAGGAGCGCACCATCTTCTTCAAGGACGAC
GGCAACTACAAGACCCGCGCCGAGGTGAAGTTCGAGGGCGACACCCTGGTGAACCGCATCGAGCTGAAGG
GCATCGACTTCAAGGAGGACGGCAACATCCTGGGGCACAAGCTGGAGTACAACTACAACAGCCACAACGT
CTATATCATGGCCGACAAGCAGAAGAACGGCATCAAGGTGAACTTCAAGATCCGCCACAACATCGAGGAC
GGCAGCGTGCAGCTCGCCGACCACTACCAGCAGAACACCCCCATCGGCGACGGCCCCGTGCTGCTGCCCG
ACAACCACTACCTGAGCTACCAGTCCAAGCTGAGCAAAGACCCCAACGAGAAGCGCGATCACATGGTCCT
GCTGGAGTTCGTGACCGCCGCCGGGATCACTCACGGCATGGACGAGCTGTACAAGTACTCAGATCTCGAG
ATGGTGCTGTTGCACGTGCTGTTTGAGCACGCGGTCGGCTACGCGCTGCTGGCGCTGAAGGAAGTGGAGG
AGATCAGTCTGCTGCAGCCGCAGGTGGAGGAGTCCGTGCTCAACCTGGGCAAATTCCACAGCATCGTTCG
TCTGGTGGCCTTTTGTCCCTTTGCCTCATCCCAGGTTGCCTTGGAAAATGCCAACGCCGTGTCTGAAGGG
GTTGTTCATGAGGACCTCCGCCTGCTCTTGGAGACCCACCTGCCGTCCAAAAAGAAGAAAGTACTCTTGG
GAGTTGGGGATCCCAAGATTGGTGCCGCAATACAGGAGGAGTTAGGGTACAACTGCCAGACTGGAGGAGT
CATAGCTGAGATCCTGCGAGGAGTTCGTCTGCACTTCCACAATCTGGTGAAGGGTCTGACCGATCTGTCA
GCTTGTAAAGCACAGCTGGGGCTGGGACACAGCTATTCCCGTGCCAAAGTTAAGTTTAATGTGAACCGGG
TGGACAATATGATCATCCAGTCCATTAGCCTCCTGGACCAGCTGGATAAGGACATCAATACCTTCTCTAT
GCGTGTCAGGGAGTGGTACGGGTATCACTTTCCGGAGCTGGTGAAGATCATCAACGACAATGCCACATAC
TGCCGTCTTGCCCAGTTTATTGGAAACCGAAGGGAACTGAATGAGGACAAGCTGGAGAAGCTGGAGGAGC
TGACAATGGATGGGGCCAAGGCTAAGGCTATTCTGGATGCCTCACGGTCCTCCATGGGCATGGACATATC
TGCCATTGACTTGATAAACATCGAGAGCTTCTCCAGTCGTGTGGTGTCTTTATCTGAATACCGCCAGAGC
CTACACACTTACCTGCGCTCCAAGATGAGCCAAGTAGCCCCCAGCCTGTCAGCCCTAATTGGGGAAGCGG
TAGGTGCACGTCTCATCGCACATGCTGGCAGCCTCACCAACCTGGCCAAGTATCCAGCATCCACAGTGCA
GATCCTTGGGGCTGAAAAGGCCCTGTTCAGAGCCCTGAAGACAAGGGGTAACACCCCAAAATATGGACTC
ATTTTCCACTCCACCTTCATTGGCCGAGCAGCTGCCAAGAACAAAGGCCGCATCTCCCGATACCTGGCAA
ACAAATGCAGTATTGCCTCACGAATCGATTGCTTCTCTGAGGTGCCCACGAGTGTATTCGGGGAGAAGCT
TCGAGAACAAGTTGAAGAGCGACTGTCCTTCTATGAGACTGGAGAGATACCACGAAAGAATCTGGATGTC
ATGAAGGAAGCAATGGTTCAGGCAGAGGAAGCGGCTGCTGAGATTACTAGGAAGCTGGAGAAACAGGAGA
AGAAACGCTTAAAGAAGGAAAAGAAACGGCTGGCTGCACTTGCCCTCGCGTCTTCAGAAAACAGCAGTAG
TACTCCAGAGGAGTGTGAGGAGATGAGTGAAAAACCCAAAAAGAAGAAAAAGCAAAAGCCCCAGGAGGTT
CCTCAGGAGAATGGAATGGAAGACCCATCTATCTCTTTCTCCAAACCCAAGAAAAAGAAATCTTTTTCCA
AGGAGGAGTTGATGAGTAGCGATCTTGAAGAGACCGCTGGCAGCACCAGTATTCCCAAGAGGAAGAAGTC
TACACCCAAGGAGGAAACAGTTAATGACCCTGAGGAGGCAGGCCACAGAAGTGGCTCCAAGAAAAAGAGG
AAATTCTCCAAAGAGGAGCCGGTCAGCAGTGGGCCTGAAGAGGCGGTTGGCAAGAGCAGCTCCAAGAAGA
AGAAAAAGTTCCATAAAGCATCCCAGGAAGACTAAGAATTCTGCAGTCGACGGTACCGCGGGCCCGGGAT
CCACCGGATCTAGATAACTGATCATAATCAGCCATACCACATTTGTAGAGGTTTTACTTGCTTTAAAAAA
CCTCCCACACCTCCCCCTGAACCTGAAACATAAAATGAATGCAATTGTTGTTGTTAACTTGTTTATTGCA
GCTTATAATGGTTACAAATAAAGCAATAGCATCACAAATTTCACAAATAAAGCATTTTTTTCACTGCATT
CTAGTTGTGGTTTGTCCAAACTCATCAATGTATCTTAACGCGTAAATTGTAAGCGTTAATATTTTGTTAA
AATTCGCGTTAAATTTTTGTTAAATCAGCTCATTTTTTAACCAATAGGCCGAAATCGGCAAAATCCCTTA
TAAATCAAAAGAATAGACCGAGATAGGGT
[37 nt withheld, positions 3180-3216]
AAAGAACGTGGACTCCAACGTCAAAGG
[49 nt withheld, positions 3244-3292]
T
[91 nt withheld, positions 3294-3384]
G
[124 nt withheld, positions 3386-3509]
CAGGTGGCACTTTTCGGGGAAATGTGCGCGGAACCCCTATTTGTTTATTTTTCTAAATACATTCAAATAT
GTATCCGCTCATGAGACAATAACCCTGATAAATGCTTCAATAATATTGAAAAAGGAAGAGTCCTGAGGCG
GAAAGAACCAGCTGTGGAATGTGTGTCAGTTAGGGTGTGGAAAGTCCCCAGGCTCCCCAGCAGGCAGAAG
TATGCAAAGCATGCATCTCAATTAGTCAGCAACCAGGTGTGGAAAGTCCCCAGGCTCCCCAGCAGGCAGA
AGTATGCAAAGCATGCATCTCAATTAGTCAGCAACCATAGTCCCGCCCCTAACTCCGCCCATCCCGCCCC
TAACTCCGCCCAGTTCCGCCCATTCTCCGCCCCATGGCTGACTAATTTTTTTTATTTATGCAGAGGCCGA
GGCCGCCTCGGCCTCTGAGCTATTCCAGAAGTAGTGAGGAGGCTTTTTTGGAGGCCTAGGCTTTTGCAAA
GATCGATCAAGAGACAGGATGAGGATCGTTTCGCATGATTGAACAAGATGGATTGCACGCAGGTTCTCCG
GCCGCTTGGGTGGAGAGGCTATTCGGCTATGACTGGGCACAACAGACAATCGGCTGCTCTGATGCCGCCG
TGTTCCGGCTGTCAGCGCAGGGGCGCCCGGTTCTTTTTGTCAAGACCGACCTGTCCGGTGCCCTGAATGA
ACTGCAAGACGAGGCAGCGCGGCTATCGTGGCTGGCCACGACGGGCGTTCCTTGCGCAGCTGTGCTCGAC
GTTGTCACTGAAGCGGGAAGGGACTGGCTGCTATTGGGCGAAGTGCCGGGGCAGGATCTCCTGTCATCTC
ACCTTGCTCCTGCCGAGAAAGTATCCATCATGGCTGATGCAATGCGGCGGCTGCATACGCTTGATCCGGC
TACCTGCCCATTCGACCACCAAGCGAAACATCGCATCGAGCGAGCACGTACTCGGATGGAAGCCGGTCTT
GTCGATCAGGATGATCTGGACGAAGAGCATCAGGGGCTCGCGCCAGCCGAACTGTTCGCCAGGCTCAAGG
CGAGCATGCCCGACGGCGAGGATCTCGTCGTGACCCATGGCGATGCCTGCTTGCCGAATATCATGGTGGA
AAATGGCCGCTTTTCTGGATTCATCGACTGTGGCCGGCTGGGTGTGGCGGACCGCTATCAGGACATAGCG
TTGGCTACCCGTGATATTGCTGAAGAGCTTGGCGGCGAATGGGCTGACCGCTTCCTCGTGCTTTACGGTA
TCGCCGCTCCCGATTCGCAGCGCATCGCCTTCTATCGCCTTCTTGACGAGTTCTTCTGAGCGGGACTCTG
GGGTTCGAAATGACCGACCAAGCGACGCCCAACCTGCCATCACGAGATTTCGATTCCACCGCCGCCTTCT
ATGAAAGGTTGGGCTTCGGAATCGTTTTCCGGGACGCCGGCTGGATGATCCTCCAGCGCGGGGATCTCAT
GCTGGAGTTCTTCGCCCACCCTAGGGGGAGGCTAACTGAAACACGGAAGGAGACAATACCGGAAGGAACC
CGCGCTATGACGGCAATAAAAAGACAGAATAAAACGCACGGTGTTGGGTCGTTTGTTCATAAACGCGGGG
TTCGGTCCCAGGGCTGGCACTCTGTCGATACCCCACCGAGACCCCATTGGGGCCAATACGCCCGCGTTTC
TTCCTTTTCCCCACCCCACCCCCCAAGTTCGGGTGAAGGCCCAGGGCTCGCAGCCAACGTCGGGGCGGCA
GGCCCTGCCATAGCCTCAGGTTACTCATATATACTTTAGATTGATTTAAAACTTCATTTTTAATTTAAAA
GGATCTAGGTGAAGATCCTTTTTGATAATCTCATGACCAAAATCCCTTAACGTGAGTTTTCGTTCCACTG
AGCGTCAGACCCCGTAGAAAAGATCAAAGGATCTTCTTGAGATCCTTTTTTTCTGCGCGTAATCTGCTGC
TTGCAAACAAAAAAACCACCGCTACCAGCGGTGGTTTGTTTGCCGGATCAAGAGCTACCAACTCTTTTTC
CGAAGGTAACTGGCTTCAGCAGAGCGCAGATACCAAATACTGTTCTTCTAGTGTAGCCGTAGTTAGGCCA
CCACTTCAAGAACTCTGTAGCACCGCCTACATACCTCGCTCTGCTAATCCTGTTACCAGTGGCTGCTGCC
AGTGGCGATAAGTCGTGTCTTACCGGGTTGGACTCAAGACGATAGTTACCGGATAAGGCGCAGCGGTCGG
GCTGAACGGGGGGTTCGTGCACACAGCCCAGCTTGGAGCGAACGACCTACACCGAACTGAGATACCTACA
GCGTGAGCTATGAGAAAGCGCCACGCTTCCCGAAGGGAGAAAGGCGGACAGGTATCCGGTAAGCGGCAGG
GTCGGAACAGGAGAGCGCACGAGGGAGCTTCCAGGGGGAAACGCCTGGTATCTTTATAGTCCTGTCGGGT
TTCGCCACCTCTGACTTGAGCGTCGATTTTTGTGATGCTCGTCAGGGGGGCGGAGCCTATGGAAAAACGC
CAGCAACGCGGCCTTTTTACGGTTCCTGGCCTTTTGCTGGCCTTTTGCTCACATGTTCTTTCCTGCGTTA
TCCCCTGATTCTGTGGATAACCGTATTACCGCCATGCATTAGTTATTAATAGTAATCAATTACGGGGTCA
TTAGTTCATAGCCCATATATGGAGTTCCGCGTTACATAACTTACGGTAAATGGCCCGCCTGGCTGACCGC
CCAACGACCCCCGCCCATTGACGTCAATAATGACGTATGTTCCCATAGTAACGCCAATAGGGACTTTCCA
TTGACGTCAATGGGTGGAGTATTTACGGTAAACTGCCCACTTGGCAGTACATCAAGTGTATCATATGCCA
AGTACGCCCCCTATTGACGTCAATGACGGTAAATGGCCCGCCTGGCATTATGCCCAGTACATGACCTTAT
GGGACTTTCCTACTTGGCAGTACATCTACGTATTAGTCATCGCTATTACCATG
